>Addgene plasmid #245331 | pRDB_031 | addgene full sequence | sequence record 488051 | Addgene NGS Result
GTCGACGGATCGGGAGATCTCCCGATCCCCTATGGTGCACTCTCAGTACAATCTGCTCTGATGCCGCATA
GTTAAGCCAGTATCTGCTCCCTGCTTGTGTGTTGGAGGTCGCTGAGTAGTGCGCGAGCAAAATTTAAGCT
ACAACAAGGCAAGGCTTGACCGACAATTGCATGAAGAATCTGCTTAGGGTTAGGCGTTTTGCGCTGCTTC
GCGATGTACGGGCCAGATATACGCGTTGACATTGATTATTGACTAGTTATTAATAGTAATCAATTACGGG
GTCATTAGTTCATAGCCCATATATGGAGTTCCGCGTTACATAACTTACGGTAAATGGCCCGCCTGGCTGA
CCGCCCAACGACCCCCGCCCATTGACGTCAATAATGACGTATGTTCCCATAGTAACGCCAATAGGGACTT
TCCATTGACGTCAATGGGTGGAGTATTTACGGTAAACTGCCCACTTGGCAGTACATCAAGTGTATCATAT
GCCAAGTACGCCCCCTATTGACGTCAATGACGGTAAATGGCCCGCCTGGCATTATGCCCAGTACATGACC
TTATGGGACTTTCCTACTTGGCAGTACATCTACGTATTAGTCATCGCTATTACCATGGTGATGCGGTTTT
GGCAGTACATCAATGGGCGTGGATAGCGGTTTGACTCACGGGGATTTCCAAGTCTCCACCCCATTGACGT
CAATGGGAGTTTGTTTTGGCACCAAAATCAACGGGACTTTCCAAAATGTCGTAACAACTCCGCCCCATTG
ACGCAAATGGGCGGTAGGCGTGTACGGTGGGAGGTCTATATAAGCAGCGCGTTTTGCCTGTACTGGGTCT
CTCTGGTTAGACCAGATCTGAGCCTGGGAGCTCTCTGGCTAACTAGGGAACCCACTGCTTAAGCCTCAAT
AAAGCTTGCCTTGAGTGCTTCAAGTAGTGTGTGCCCGTCTGTTGTGTGACTCTGGTAACTAGAGATCCCT
CAGACCCTTTTAGTCAGTGTGGAAAATCTCTAGCAGTGGCGCCCGAACAGGGACTTGAAAGCGAAAGGGA
AACCAGAGGAGCTCTCTCGACGCAGGACTCGGCTTGCTGAAGCGCGCACGGCAAGAGGCGAGGGGCGGCG
ACTGGTGAGTACGCCAAAAATTTTGACTAGCGGAGGCTAGAAGGAGAGAGATGGGTGCGAGAGCGTCAGT
ATTAAGCGGGGGAGAATTAGATCGCGATGGGAAAAAATTCGGTTAAGGCCAGGGGGAAAGAAAAAATATA
AATTAAAACATATAGTATGGGCAAGCAGGGAGCTAGAACGATTCGCAGTTAATCCTGGCCTGTTAGAAAC
ATCAGAAGGCTGTAGACAAATACTGGGACAGCTACAACCATCCCTTCAGACAGGATCAGAAGAACTTAGA
TCATTATATAATACAGTAGCAACCCTCTATTGTGTGCATCAAAGGATAGAGATAAAAGACACCAAGGAAG
CTTTAGACAAGATAGAGGAAGAGCAAAACAAAAGTAAGACCACCGCACAGCAAGCGGCCGCTGATCTTCA
GACCTGGAGGAGGAGATATGAGGGACAATTGGAGAAGTGAATTATATAAATATAAAGTAGTAAAAATTGA
ACCATTAGGAGTAGCACCCACCAAGGCAAAGAGAAGAGTGGTGCAGAGAGAAAAAAGAGCAGTGGGAATA
GGAGCTTTGTTCCTTGGGTTCTTGGGAGCAGCAGGAAGCACTATGGGCGCAGCGTCAATGACGCTGACGG
TACAGGCCAGACAATTATTGTCTGGTATAGTGCAGCAGCAGAACAATTTGCTGAGGGCTATTGAGGCGCA
ACAGCATCTGTTGCAACTCACAGTCTGGGGCATCAAGCAGCTCCAGGCAAGAATCCTGGCTGTGGAAAGA
TACCTAAAGGATCAACAGCTCCTGGGGATTTGGGGTTGCTCTGGAAAACTCATTTGCACCACTGCTGTGC
CTTGGAATGCTAGTTGGAGTAATAAATCTCTGGAACAGATTTGGAATCACACGACCTGGATGGAGTGGGA
CAGAGAAATTAACAATTACACAAGCTTAATACACTCCTTAATTGAAGAATCGCAAAACCAGCAAGAAAAG
AATGAACAAGAATTATTGGAATTAGATAAATGGGCAAGTTTGTGGAATTGGTTTAACATAACAAATTGGC
TGTGGTATATAAAATTATTCATAATGATAGTAGGAGGCTTGGTAGGTTTAAGAATAGTTTTTGCTGTACT
TTCTATAGTGAATAGAGTTAGGCAGGGATATTCACCATTATCGTTTCAGACCCACCTCCCAACCCCGAGG
GGACCCGACAGGCCCGAAGGAATAGAAGAAGAAGGTGGAGAGAGAGACAGAGACAGATCCATTCGATTAG
TGAACGGATCGGCACTGCGTGCGCCAATTCTGCAGACAAATGGCAGTATTCATCCACAATTTTAAAAGAA
AAGGGGGGATTGGGGGGTACAGTGCAGGGGAAAGAATAGTAGACATAATAGCAACAGACATACAAACTAA
AGAATTACAAAAACAAATTACAAAAATTCAAAATTTTCGGGTTTATTACAGGGACAGCAGAGATCCAGTT
TGGTTAATTAAGGTACCGGGCAGAACCGACTCGGTGCCACTTTTTCAAGACCAGGCTATAGCTCTCGTCT
ATATTCAAAAAAGCTGCTAACTACACAGATTGGGAATCTACGATAGTAGAAATTACTGTTCTGGGGACAG
TTTGGTATATCTACAAGAGTAGAAATTACCGGTGTTTCGTCCTTTCCACAAGATATATAAAGCCAAGAAA
TCGAAATACTTTCAAGTTACGGTAAGCATATGATAGTCCATTTTAAAACATAATTTTAAAACTGCAAACT
ACCCAAGAAATTATTACTTTCTACGTCACGTATTTTGTACTAATATCTTTGTGTTTACAGTCAAATTAAT
TCTAATTATCTCTCTAACAGCCTTGTATCGTATATGCAAATATGAAGGAATCATGGGAAATAGGCCCTCT
TCGAATCTAGTTGCAAAGATGGATAAAGTTTTAAACAGAGAGGAATCTTTGCAGCTAATGGACCTTCTAC
ACGGCTCCGGTGCCCGTCAGTGGGCAGAGCGCACATCGCCCACAGTCCCCGAGAAGTTGGGGGGAGGGGT
CGGCAATTGATCCGGTGCCTAGAGAAGGTGGCGCGGGGTAAACTGGGAAAGTGATGTCGTGTACTGGCTC
CGCCTTTTTCCCGAGGGTGGGGGAGAACCGTATATAAGTGCAGTAGTCGCCGTGAACGTTCTTTTTCGCA
ACGGGTTTGCCGCCAGAACACAGGTAAGTGCCGTGTGTGGTTCCCGCGGGCCTGGCCTCTTTACGGGTTA
TGGCCCTTGCGTGCCTTGAATTACTTCCACCTGGCTGCAGTACGTGATTCTTGATCCCGAGCTTCGGGTT
GGAAGTGGGTGGGAGAGTTCGAGGCCTTGCGCTTAAGGAGCCCCTTCGCCTCGTGCTTGAGTTGAGGCCT
GGCCTGGGCGCTGGGGCCGCCGCGTGCGAATCTGGTGGCACCTTCGCGCCTGTCTCGCTGCTTTCGATAA
GTCTCTAGCCATTTAAAATTTTTGATGACCTGCTGCGACGCTTTTTTTCTGGCAAGATAGTCTTGTAAAT
GCGGGCCAAGATCTGCACACTGGTATTTCGGTTTTTGGGGCCGCGGGCGGCGACGGGGCCCGTGCGTCCC
AGCGCACATGTTCGGCGAGGCGGGGCCTGCGAGCGCGGCCACCGAGAATCGGACGGGGGTAGTCTCAAGC
TGGCCGGCCTGCTCTGGTGCCTGGCCTCGCGCCGCCGTGTATCGCCCCGCCCTGGGCGGCAAGGCTGGCC
CGGTCGGCACCAGTTGCGTGAGCGGAAAGATGGCCGCTTCCCGGCCCTGCTGCAGGGAGCTCAAAATGGA
GGACGCGGCGCTCGGGAGAGCGGGCGGGTGAGTCACCCACACAAAGGAAAAGGGCCTTTCCGTCCTCAGC
CGTCGCTTCATGTGACTCCACGGAGTACCGGGCGCCGTCCAGGCACCTCGATTAGTTCTCGAGCTTTTGG
AGTACGTCGTCTTTAGGTTGGGGGGAGGGGTTTTATGCGATGGAGTTTCCCCACACTGAGTGGGTGGAGA
CTGAAGTTAGGCCAGCTTGGCACTTGATGTAATTCTCCTTGGAATTTGCCCTTTTTGAGTTTGGATCTTG
GTTCATTCTCAAGCCTCAGACAGTGGTTCAAAGTTTTTTTCTTCCATTTCAGGTGTCGTGAAGGAGCCAC
CATGGCCAAACGGACAGCCGACGGAAGCGAGTTCGAGTCACCAAAGAAGAAGCGGAAAGTCGGCAGCACA
CAGTTCGAGGGCTTTACCAACCTGTATCAGGTGAGCAAGACACTGCGGTTTGAGCTGATCCCACAGGGCA
AGACCCTGAAGCACATCCAGGAGCAGGGCTTCATCGAGGAGGACAAGGCCCGCAATGATCACTACAAGGA
GCTGAAGCCCATCATCGATCGGATCTACAAGACCTATGCCGACCAGTGCCTGCAGCTGGTGCAGCTGGAT
TGGGAGAACCTGAGCGCCGCCATCGACTCCTATAGAAAGGAGAAAACCGAGGAGACAAGGAACGCCCTGA
TCGAGGAGCAGGCCACATATCGCAATGCCATCCACGACTACTTCATCGGCCGGACAGACAACCTGACCGA
TGCCATCAATAAGAGACACGCCGAGATCTACAAGGGCCTGTTCAAGGCCGAGCTGTTTAATGGCAAGGTG
CTGAAGCAGCTGGGCACCGTGACCACAACCGAGCACGAGAACGCCCTGCTGCGGAGCTTCGACAAGTTTA
CAACCTACTTCTCCGGCTTTTATCGGAACAGGAAGAACGTGTTCAGCGCCGAGGATATCAGCACAGCCAT
CCCACACCGCATCGTGCAGGACAACTTCCCCAAGTTTAAGGAGAATTGTCACATCTTCACACGCCTGATC
ACCGCCGTGCCCAGCCTGCGGGAGCACTTTGAGAACGTGAAGAAGGCCATCGGCATCTTCGTGAGCACCT
CCATCGAGGAGGTGTTTTCCTTCCCTTTTTATAACCAGCTGCTGACACAGACCCAGATCGACCTGTATAA
CCAGCTGCTGGGAGGAATCTCTCGGGAGGCAGGCACCGAGAAGATCAAGGGCCTGAACGAGGTGCTGAAT
CTGGCCATCCAGAAGAATGATGAGACAGCCCACATCATCGCCTCCCTGCCACACAGATTCATCCCCCTGT
TTAAGCAGATCCTGTCCGATAGGAACACCCTGTCTTTCATCCTGGAGGAGTTTAAGAGCGACGAGGAAGT
GATCCAGTCCTTCTGCAAGTACAAGACACTGCTGAGAAACGAGAACGTGCTGGAGACAGCCGAGGCCCTG
TTTAACGAGCTGAACAGCATCGACCTGACACACATCTTCATCAGCCACAAGAAGCTGGAGACAATCAGCA
GCGCCCTGTGCGACCACTGGGATACACTGAGGAATGCCCTGTATGAGCGGAGAATCTCCGAGCTGACAGG
CAAGATCACCAAGTCTGCCAAGGAGAAGGTGCAGCGCAGCCTGAAGCACGAGGATATCAACCTGCAGGAG
ATCATCTCTGCCGCAGGCAAGGAGCTGAGCGAGGCCTTCAAGCAGAAAACCAGCGAGATCCTGTCCCACG
CACACGCCGCCCTGGATCAGCCACTGCCTACAACCCTGAAGAAGCAGGAGGAGAAGGAGATCCTGAAGTC
TCAGCTGGACAGCCTGCTGGGCCTGTACCACCTGCTGGACTGGTTTGCCGTGGATGAGTCCAACGAGGTG
GACCCCGAGTTCTCTGCCCGGCTGACCGGCATCAAGCTGGAGATGGAGCCTTCTCTGAGCTTCTACAACA
AGGCCAGAAATTATGCCACCAAGAAGCCCTACTCCGTGGAGAAGTTCAAGCTGAACTTTCAGATGCCTAC
ACTGGCCCGCGGCTGGGACGTGAATCGGGAGAAGAACAATGGCGCCATCCTGTTTGTGAAGAACGGCCTG
TACTATCTGGGCATCATGCCAAAGCAGAAGGGCAGGTATAAGGCCCTGAGCTTCGAGCCCACAGAGAAAA
CCAGCGAGGGCTTTGATAAGATGTACTATGACTACTTCCCTGATGCCGCCAAGATGATCCCAAAGTGCAG
CACCCAGCTGAAGGCCGTGACAGCCCACTTTCAGACCCACACAACCCCCATCCTGCTGTCCAACAATTTC
ATCGAGCCTCTGGAGATCACAAAGGAGATCTACGACCTGAACAATCCTGAGAAGGAGCCAAAGAAGTTTC
AGACAGCCTACGCCAAGAAAACCGGCGACCAGAAGGGCTACAGAGAGGCCCTGTGCAAGTGGATCGACTT
CACAAGGGATTTTCTGTCCAAGTATACCAAGACAACCTCTATCGATCTGTCTAGCCTGCGGCCATCCTCT
CAGTATAAGGACCTGGGCGAGTACTATGCCGAGCTGAATCCCCTGCTGTACCACATCAGCTTCCAGAGAA
TCGCCGAGAAGGAGATCATGGATGCCGTGGAGACAGGCAAGCTGTACCTGTTCCAGATCTATAACAAGGA
CTTTGCCAAGGGCCACCACGGCAAGCCTAATCTGCACACACTGTATTGGACCGGCCTGTTTTCTCCAGAG
AACCTGGCCAAGACAAGCATCAAGCTGAATGGCCAGGCCGAGCTGTTCTACCGCCCTAAGTCCAGGATGA
AGAGGATGGCACACCGGCTGGGAGAGAAGATGCTGAACAAGAAGCTGAAGGATCAGAAAACCCCAATCCC
CGACACCCTGTACCAGGAGCTGTACGACTATGTGAATCACAGACTGTCCCACGACCTGTCTGATGAGGCC
AGGGCCCTGCTGCCCAACGTGATCACCAAGGAGGTGTCTCACGAGATCATCAAGGATAGGCGCTTTACCA
GCGACAAGTTCTTTTTCCACGTGCCTATCACACTGAACTATCAGGCCGCCAATTCCCCATCTAAGTTCAA
CCAGAGGGTGAATGCCTACCTGAAGGAGCACCCCGAGACACCTATCATCGGCATCGATCGGGGCGAGAGA
AACCTGATCTATATCACAGTGATCGACTCCACCGGCAAGATCCTGGAGCAGCGGAGCCTGAACACCATCC
AGCAGTTTGATTACCAGAAGAAGCTGGACAACAGGGAGAAGGAGAGGGTGGCAGCAAGGCAGGCCTGGTC
TGTGGTGGGCACAATCAAGGATCTGAAGCAGGGCTATCTGAGCCAGGTCATCCACGAGATCGTGGACCTG
ATGATCCACTACCAGGCCGTGGTGGTGCTGGAGAACCTGAATTTCGGCTTTAAGAGCAAGAGGACCGGCA
TCGCCGAGAAGGCCGTGTACCAGCAGTTCGAGAAGATGCTGATCGATAAGCTGAATTGCCTGGTGCTGAA
GGACTATCCAGCAGAGAAAGTGGGAGGCGTGCTGAACCCATACCAGCTGACAGACCAGTTCACCTCCTTT
GCCAAGATGGGCACCCAGTCTGGCTTCCTGTTTTACGTGCCTGCCCCATATACATCTAAGATCGATCCCC
TGACCGGCTTCGTGGACCCCTTCGTGTGGAAAACCATCAAGAATCACGAGAGCCGCAAGCACTTCCTGGA
GGGCTTCGACTTTCTGCACTACGACGTGAAAACCGGCGACTTCATCCTGCACTTTAAGATGAACAGAAAT
CTGTCCTTCCAGAGGGGCCTGCCCGGCTTTATGCCTGCATGGGATATCGTGTTCGAGAAGAACGAGACAC
AGTTTGACGCCAAGGGCACCCCTTTCATCGCCGGCAAGAGAATCGTGCCAGTGATCGAGAATCACAGATT
CACCGGCAGATACCGGGACCTGTATCCTGCCAACGAGCTGATCGCCCTGCTGGAGGAGAAGGGCATCGTG
TTCAGGGATGGCTCCAACATCCTGCCAAAGCTGCTGGAGAATGACGATTCTCACGCCATCGACACCATGG
TGGCCCTGATCCGCAGCGTGCTGCAGATGCGGAACTCCAATGCCGCCACAGGCGAGGACTATATCAACAG
CCCCGTGCGCGATCTGAATGGCGTGTGCTTCGACTCCCGGTTTCAGAACCCAGAGTGGCCCATGGACGCC
GATGCCAATGGCGCCTACCACATCGCCCTGAAGGGCCAGCTGCTGCTGAATCACCTGAAGGAGAGCAAGG
ATCTGAAGCTGCAGAACGGCATCTCCAATCAGGACTGGCTGGCCTACATCCAGGAGCTGCGCAACGGGTC
CAAAAGGCCGGCGGCCACGAAAAAGGCCGGCCAGGCAAAAAAGAAAAAGGGATCCTACCCATACGATGTT
CCAGATTACGCTTATCCCTACGACGTGCCTGATTATGCATACCCATATGATGTCCCCGACTATGCCGGAA
GCGCAACAAACTTCTCTCTGCTGAAACAAGCCGGAGATGTCGAAGAGAATCCTGGACCGACCGAGTACAA
GCCCACGGTGCGCCTCGCCACCCGCGACGACGTCCCCAGGGCCGTACGCACCCTCGCCGCCGCGTTCGCC
GACTACCCCGCCACGCGCCACACCGTCGATCCGGACCGCCACATCGAGCGGGTCACCGAGCTGCAAGAAC
TCTTCCTCACGCGCGTCGGGCTCGACATCGGCAAGGTGTGGGTCGCGGACGACGGCGCCGCGGTGGCGGT
CTGGACCACGCCGGAGAGCGTCGAAGCGGGGGCGGTGTTCGCCGAGATCGGCCCGCGCATGGCCGAGTTG
AGCGGTTCCCGGCTGGCCGCGCAGCAACAGATGGAAGGCCTCCTGGCGCCGCACCGGCCCAAGGAGCCCG
CGTGGTTCCTGGCCACCGTCGGAGTCTCGCCCGACCACCAGGGCAAGGGTCTGGGCAGCGCCGTCGTGCT
CCCCGGAGTGGAGGCGGCCGAGCGCGCCGGGGTGCCCGCCTTCCTGGAGACCTCCGCGCCCCGCAACCTC
CCCTTCTACGAGCGGCTCGGCTTCACCGTCACCGCCGACGTCGAGGTGCCCGAAGGACCGCGCACCTGGT
GCATGACCCGCAAGCCCGGTGCCGGATCCTGATAAATTCGAAAATCAACCTCTGGATTACAAAATTTGTG
AAAGATTGACTGGTATTCTTAACTATGTTGCTCCTTTTACGCTATGTGGATACGCTGCTTTAATGCCTTT
GTATCATGCTATTGCTTCCCGTATGGCTTTCATTTTCTCCTCCTTGTATAAATCCTGGTTGCTGTCTCTT
TATGAGGAGTTGTGGCCCGTTGTCAGGCAACGTGGCGTGGTGTGCACTGTGTTTGCTGACGCAACCCCCA
CTGGTTGGGGCATTGCCACCACCTGTCAGCTCCTTTCCGGGACTTTCGCTTTCCCCCTCCCTATTGCCAC
GGCGGAACTCATCGCCGCCTGCCTTGCCCGCTGCTGGACAGGGGCTCGGCTGTTGGGCACTGACAATTCC
GTGGTGTTGTCGGGGAAATCATCGTCCTTTCCTTGGCTGCTCGCCTGTGTTGCCACCTGGATTCTGCGCG
GGACGTCCTTCTGCTACGTCCCTTCGGCCCTCAATCCAGCGGACCTTCCTTCCCGCGGCCTGCTGCCGGC
TCTGCGGCCTCTTCCGCGTCCTCGCCTTCGCCCTCAGACGAGTCGGATCTCCCTTTGGGCCGCCTCCCCG
CGTCGACTTTAAGACCAATGACTTACAAGGCAGCTGTAGATCTTAGCCACTTTTTAAAAGAAAAGGGGGG
ACTGGAAGGGCTAATTCACTCCCAACGAAGATAAGATCTGCTTTTTGCTTGTACTGGGTCTCTCTGGTTA
GACCAGATCTGAGCCTGGGAGCTCTCTGGCTAACTAGGGAACCCACTGCTTAAGCCTCAATAAAGCTTGC
CTTGAGTGCTTCAAGTAGTGTGTGCCCGTCTGTTGTGTGACTCTGGTAACTAGAGATCCCTCAGACCCTT
TTAGTCAGTGTGGAAAATCTCTAGCAGGGCCCGTTTAAACCCGCTGATCAGCCTCGACTGTGCCTTCTAG
TTGCCAGCCATCTGTTGTTTGCCCCTCCCCCGTGCCTTCCTTGACCCTGGAAGGTGCCACTCCCACTGTC
CTTTCCTAATAAAATGAGGAAATTGCATCGCATTGTCTGAGTAGGTGTCATTCTATTCTGGGGGGTGGGG
TGGGGCAGGACAGCAAGGGGGAGGATTGGGAAGATAATAGCAGGCATGCTGGGGATGCGGTGGGCTCTAT
GGCTTCTGAGGCGGAAAGAACCAGCTGGGGCTCTAGGGGGTATCCCC
[124 nt withheld, positions 10268-10391]
C
[91 nt withheld, positions 10393-10483]
A
[49 nt withheld, positions 10485-10533]
CCTTTGACGTTGGAGTCCACGTTCTTT
[37 nt withheld, positions 10561-10597]
ACCCTATCTCGGTCTATTCTTTTGATTTATAAGGGATTTTGCCGATTTCGGCCTATTGGTTAAAAAATGA
GCTGATTTAACAAAAATTTAACGCGAATTAATTCTGTGGAATGTGTGTCAGTTAGGGTGTGGAAAGTCCC
CAGGCTCCCCAGCAGGCAGAAGTATGCAAAGCATGCATCTCAATTAGTCAGCAACCAGGTGTGGAAAGTC
CCCAGGCTCCCCAGCAGGCAGAAGTATGCAAAGCATGCATCTCAATTAGTCAGCAACCATAGTCCCGCCC
CTAACTCCGCCCATCCCGCCCCTAACTCCGCCCAGTTCCGCCCATTCTCCGCCCCATGGCTGACTAATTT
TTTTTATTTATGCAGAGGCCGAGGCCGCCTCTGCCTCTGAGCTATTCCAGAAGTAGTGAGGAGGCTTTTT
TGGAGGCCTAGGCTTTTGCAAAAAGCTCCCGGGAGCTTGTATATCCATTTTCGGATCTGATCAGCACGTG
TTGACAATTAATCATCGGCATAGTATATCGGCATAGTATAATACGACAAGGTGAGGAACTAAACCATGGC
CAAGTTGACCAGTGCCGTTCCGGTGCTCACCGCGCGCGACGTCGCCGGAGCGGTCGAGTTCTGGACCGAC
CGGCTCGGGTTCTCCCGGGACTTCGTGGAGGACGACTTCGCCGGTGTGGTCCGGGACGACGTGACCCTGT
TCATCAGCGCGGTCCAGGACCAGGTGGTGCCGGACAACACCCTGGCCTGGGTGTGGGTGCGCGGCCTGGA
CGAGCTGTACGCCGAGTGGTCGGAGGTCGTGTCCACGAACTTCCGGGACGCCTCCGGGCCGGCCATGACC
GAGATCGGCGAGCAGCCGTGGGGGCGGGAGTTCGCCCTGCGCGACCCGGCCGGCAACTGCGTGCACTTCG
TGGCCGAGGAGCAGGACTGACACGTGCTACGAGATTTCGATTCCACCGCCGCCTTCTATGAAAGGTTGGG
CTTCGGAATCGTTTTCCGGGACGCCGGCTGGATGATCCTCCAGCGCGGGGATCTCATGCTGGAGTTCTTC
GCCCACCCCAACTTGTTTATTGCAGCTTATAATGGTTACAAATAAAGCAATAGCATCACAAATTTCACAA
ATAAAGCATTTTTTTCACTGCATTCTAGTTGTGGTTTGTCCAAACTCATCAATGTATCTTATCATGTCTG
TATACCGTCGACCTCTAGCTAGAGCTTGGCGTAATCATGGTCATAGCTGTTTCCTGTGTGAAATTGTTAT
CCGCTCACAATTCCACACAACATACGAGCCGGAAGCATAAAGTGTAAAGCCTGGGGTGCCTAATGAGTGA
GCTAACTCACATTAATTGCGTTGCGCTCACTGCCCGCTTTCCAGTCGGGAAACCTGTCGTGCCAGCTGCA
TTAATGAATCGGCCAACGCGCGGGGAGAGGCGGTTTGCGTATTGGGCGCTCTTCCGCTTCCTCGCTCACT
GACTCGCTGCGCTCGGTCGTTCGGCTGCGGCGAGCGGTATCAGCTCACTCAAAGGCGGTAATACGGTTAT
CCACAGAATCAGGGGATAACGCAGGAAAGAACATGTGAGCAAAAGGCCAGCAAAAGGCCAGGAACCGTAA
AAAGGCCGCGTTGCTGGCGTTTTTCCATAGGCTCCGCCCCCCTGACGAGCATCACAAAAATCGACGCTCA
AGTCAGAGGTGGCGAAACCCGACAGGACTATAAAGATACCAGGCGTTTCCCCCTGGAAGCTCCCTCGTGC
GCTCTCCTGTTCCGACCCTGCCGCTTACCGGATACCTGTCCGCCTTTCTCCCTTCGGGAAGCGTGGCGCT
TTCTCATAGCTCACGCTGTAGGTATCTCAGTTCGGTGTAGGTCGTTCGCTCCAAGCTGGGCTGTGTGCAC
GAACCCCCCGTTCAGCCCGACCGCTGCGCCTTATCCGGTAACTATCGTCTTGAGTCCAACCCGGTAAGAC
ACGACTTATCGCCACTGGCAGCAGCCACTGGTAACAGGATTAGCAGAGCGAGGTATGTAGGCGGTGCTAC
AGAGTTCTTGAAGTGGTGGCCTAACTACGGCTACACTAGAAGAACAGTATTTGGTATCTGCGCTCTGCTG
AAGCCAGTTACCTTCGGAAAAAGAGTTGGTAGCTCTTGATCCGGCAAACAAACCACCGCTGGTAGCGGTG
GTTTTTTTGTTTGCAAGCAGCAGATTACGCGCAGAAAAAAAGGATCTCAAGAAGATCCTTTGATCTTTTC
TACGGGGTCTGACGCTCAGTGGAACGAAAACTCACGTTAAGGGATTTTGGTCATGAGATTATCAAAAAGG
ATCTTCACCTAGATCCTTTTAAATTAAAAATGAAGTTTTAAATCAATCTAAAGTATATATGAGTAAACTT
GGTCTGACAGTTACCAATGCTTAATCAGTGAGGCACCTATCTCAGCGATCTGTCTATTTCGTTCATCCAT
AGTTGCCTGACTCCCCGTCGTGTAGATAACTACGATACGGGAGGGCTTACCATCTGGCCCCAGTGCTGCA
ATGATACCGCGAGACCCACGCTCACCGGCTCCAGATTTATCAGCAATAAACCAGCCAGCCGGAAGGGCCG
AGCGCAGAAGTGGTCCTGCAACTTTATCCGCCTCCATCCAGTCTATTAATTGTTGCCGGGAAGCTAGAGT
AAGTAGTTCGCCAGTTAATAGTTTGCGCAACGTTGTTGCCATTGCTACAGGCATCGTGGTGTCACGCTCG
TCGTTTGGTATGGCTTCATTCAGCTCCGGTTCCCAACGATCAAGGCGAGTTACATGATCCCCCATGTTGT
GCAAAAAAGCGGTTAGCTCCTTCGGTCCTCCGATCGTTGTCAGAAGTAAGTTGGCCGCAGTGTTATCACT
CATGGTTATGGCAGCACTGCATAATTCTCTTACTGTCATGCCATCCGTAAGATGCTTTTCTGTGACTGGT
GAGTACTCAACCAAGTCATTCTGAGAATAGTGTATGCGGCGACCGAGTTGCTCTTGCCCGGCGTCAATAC
GGGATAATACCGCGCCACATAGCAGAACTTTAAAAGTGCTCATCATTGGAAAACGTTCTTCGGGGCGAAA
ACTCTCAAGGATCTTACCGCTGTTGAGATCCAGTTCGATGTAACCCACTCGTGCACCCAACTGATCTTCA
GCATCTTTTACTTTCACCAGCGTTTCTGGGTGAGCAAAAACAGGAAGGCAAAATGCCGCAAAAAAGGGAA
TAAGGGCGACACGGAAATGTTGAATACTCATACTCTTCCTTTTTCAATATTATTGAAGCATTTATCAGGG
TTATTGTCTCATGAGCGGATACATATTTGAATGTATTTAGAAAAATAAACAAATAGGGGTTCCGCGCACA
TTTCCCCGAAAAGTGCCACCTGAC
Features (pLannotate 1.2.2; 37 found; start..end, strand, type, name):
     31..83      -  misc_feature   bom (fragment): basis of mobility region from pBR322
    238..617     +  enhancer       CMV enhancer: human cytomegalovirus immediate early enhancer
    618..817     +  promoter       CMV promoter: human cytomegalovirus (CMV) immediate early promoter
    835..1015    +  LTR            5' LTR (truncated): truncated 5' long terminal repeat (LTR) from HIV-1
   1062..1187    +  misc_feature   HIV-1 Ψ: packaging signal of human immunodeficiency virus type 1
   1171..1534    +  CDS            HIV-1 gag (fragment): gag protein from human immunodeficiency virus 1; gag
   1680..1913    +  misc_feature   RRE: The Rev response element (RRE) of HIV-1 allows for Rev-dependent mRNA export from the nucleus to the cytoplasm.
   2290..2390    +  CDS            Rev (fragment): human immunodeficiency virus 1 (HIV-1) Rev protein; rev; enhances nuclear export of unspliced and incompletely spliced viral mRNAs
   2440..2557    +  misc_feature   cPPT/CTS: central polypurine tract and central termination sequence of HIV-1
   2615..2639    -  misc_RNA       gRNA scaffold (fragment): guide RNA scaffold for the Streptococcus pyogenes CRISPR/Cas9 system
   2673..2695    +  CDS            CD63 (fragment): human CD63 tetraspanin enriched in intraluminal vesicles of late endosomes (multivesicular bodies) and in exosomes
   2769..3009    -  promoter       U6 promoter: RNA polymerase III promoter for human U6 snRNA
   3029..3079    +  CDS            small t antigen (fragment): SV40 (simian virus 40) small t antigen
   3102..3313    +  promoter       EF-1α core promoter: core promoter for human elongation factor EF-1α
   3314..4252    +  intron         EF-1α intron A: intron upstream of the start codon of human EF-1α
   4338..8255    +  CDS            AsCpf1: CRISPR-associated protein from Acidaminococcus sp. BV3L6 (Zetsche et al., 2015)
   8262..8309    +  CDS            nucleoplasmin NLS: bipartite nuclear localization signal from nucleoplasmin
   8316..8396    +  CDS            3xHA: three tandem HA epitope tags
   8459..9053    +  CDS            PuroR (fragment): puromycin N-acetyltransferase; pac from Streptomyces; confers resistance to puromycin
   9073..9661    +  misc_feature   WPRE: woodchuck hepatitis virus posttranscriptional regulatory element
   9657..9800    +  CDS            nef (fragment): NEF_HV1LA - Experimental evidence at protein level: Swiss-Prot protein existence level 1. Extracellular Nef protein targets CD4(+) T-lymphocytes for apoptosis by interacting with CXCR4 surface receptors. From Human immunodeficiency virus type 1 group M subtype B (isolate Lai) (HIV-1).
   9786..9966    +  LTR            5' LTR (truncated): truncated 5' long terminal repeat (LTR) from HIV-1
   9998..10109   +  polyA_signal   bGH poly(A) signal: bovine growth hormone polyadenylation signal
  10226..10247   +  promoter       SV40 promoter (fragment): SV40 enhancer and early promoter
  10268..10696   +  rep_origin     f1 ori (sequence partly withheld): f1 bacteriophage origin of replication; arrow indicates direction of (+) strand synthesis
  10710..11039   +  promoter       SV40 promoter: SV40 enhancer and early promoter
  11087..11134   +  promoter       EM7 promoter: synthetic bacterial promoter&nbsp
  11153..11527   +  CDS            BleoR: antibiotic-binding protein; Sh ble from Streptoalloteichus hindustanus; confers resistance to bleomycin, phleomycin, and Zeocin™
  11537..11662   +  CDS            ble (fragment): BLE_KLEPN - Experimental evidence at protein level: Swiss-Prot protein existence level 1. Binding protein with a strong affinity to the bleomycin family of antibiotics. Binds to CL990; an antimitotic-antibiotic compound. From Klebsiella pneumoniae.
  11657..11778   +  polyA_signal   SV40 poly(A) signal: SV40 polyadenylation signal
  11849..11871   -  protein_bind   lac operator (fragment): The lac repressor binds to the lac operator to inhibit transcription in E. coli. This inhibition can be relieved by adding lactose or isopropyl-β-D-thiogalactopyranoside (IPTG). lac repressor encoded by lacI
  11875..11905   -  promoter       lac promoter: promoter for the E. coli lac operon
  11920..11941   -  protein_bind   CAP binding site: CAP binding activates transcription in the presence of cAMP. E. coli catabolite activator protein
  11954..12046   -  CDS            lacI (fragment): lac repressor; lacI; The lac repressor binds to the lac operator to inhibit transcription in E. coli. This inhibition can be relieved by adding lactose or isopropyl-β-D-thiogalactopyranoside (IPTG).
  12229..12817   -  rep_origin     ori: high-copy-number ColE1/pMB1/pBR322/pUC origin of replication
  12988..13848   -  CDS            AmpR: β-lactamase; bla; confers resistance to ampicillin, carbenicillin, and related antibiotics
  13849..13953   -  promoter       AmpR promoter: bla
