[The description below was written by a language model from this plasmid's Addgene catalogue record and pLannotate feature annotations shown in this document.]
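Description:
pRDB_031 is a third-generation-style lentiviral transfer plasmid built on the pRDA_722 backbone that delivers an all-in-one Cas12a CRISPR knockout system, intended as a positive control targeting the human cell-surface proteins CD47 and CD63. It is propagated in E. coli as a high-copy plasmid using a ColE1/pUC-type origin and ampicillin resistance. The backbone also carries an f1 origin and an SV40/EM7-driven bleomycin/Zeocin resistance cassette outside the viral region.

The packaged portion is driven by a CMV enhancer/promoter fused to a truncated HIV-1 5' LTR. It contains the Ψ packaging signal with a gag fragment, the RRE for Rev-dependent export, and the cPPT/CTS, and it ends in a truncated 3' LTR followed by a bGH polyadenylation signal. Within it, a human U6 promoter in the reverse orientation drives the guide array, which was inserted by Golden Gate cloning. The short annotated match to CD63 falls in this region and is consistent with a spacer, but the record does not give the guide sequences. The small hit labelled as an S. pyogenes Cas9 scaffold fragment is probably an annotation artefact.

In the forward orientation, the EF-1α core promoter with its intron A expresses AsCpf1 (Acidaminococcus Cas12a) fused to a nucleoplasmin NLS and a 3xHA tag. A puromycin resistance gene and a WPRE follow downstream. The linker between Cas12a and PuroR is not annotated, though the layout suggests co-expression from one transcript.

Because Cas12a processes its own crRNA arrays, a single U6 transcript can supply guides against both genes. Loss of these surface markers should give a convenient readout of editing efficiency in transduced, puromycin-selected cells, although the record does not describe an assay.
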