Addgene plasmid #245331: pRDB_031
Purpose: Cas12a CRISPRko all-in-one positive control; targets CD47, CD63
Depositing lab: John Doench & David Root. Depositing organization: Broad Institute.
Backbone
  Vector backbone: pRDA_722
  Vector type: Lentiviral
Growth in bacteria
  Bacterial resistance: Ampicillin, 100 μg/mL
  Growth temperature: 37°C
  Growth strain: NEB Stable
  Copy number: High Copy
Gene/Insert
  Gene/Insert name: Cas12a, sgRNA CD47, CD63
  gRNA/shRNA sequence: Unspecified
  Species: Synthetic
  Mutation: None
  Entrez Gene: CD47 (a.k.a. IAP, MER6, OA3)
  Cloning method: Golden Gate
Terms and licenses: Academic/Nonprofit Terms; Industry Terms: Not Available to Industry
How to cite: pRDB_031 was a gift from John Doench & David Root (Addgene plasmid # 245331 ; http://n2t.net/addgene:245331 ; RRID:Addgene_245331)
